>Addgene plasmid #22120 | pVETL-Cmcs-Flag-Ataxin3Q80 | addgene partial sequence | sequence record 27926 | hATXN3-R 5'-tttggtcgatgcatctgttg-3'
CANNGCGGNTGGTNGCTTCGCATCTGGCAGATCACCCTTAACAACAAATATAGAATAACCTTCCTGTTGT
AATTGAGCCAAGAAAAGTGCAAGATATGTATCTGATATTAATTCTGGACCCGTCAAGAGAGAATTCAAGT
TAAACCACTGTTTTCCTAATTTTCTAACTGTAAACCAGTGTTCCTTATAATTGCATATAAATGATCTTTC
ATTTATAGGATCGATCCTGAGCCTCTGATACTCTGGACTGTTGAACAGGATTAGTTCTAAACCCCAAACT
TTCAAGGCATTGCTTATAACCTGAATAGAGAAAAAACCACTGTCATCCATATTTCCAGAAGGCTGCTGTA
AAAACGTGCGATAATCTTCACTAGTAACTCCTCCTTCTGCCATTCTCATCCTCTCCTCCTCATCCAGCTG
ATGTGCAATTGAGGATAATTCCACAGGGCTAAAATATTCTCCTTGCAATAAGTTATTCAGGCAATGTTGA
GCACAAAGTGAGCCTTCTTGTTTCTCGTGGAAGATGGACTCTCCGTTTATAAGCTTGAGCTTGTCGTCAT
CGTCTTTGTAGTCCATAGCTCTAGAGTCCGGAGGCTGGATCGGTCCCGGTGTCTTCTATGGAGGTCAAAA
CAGCGTGGATGGCGTCTCCNGGCGATCTGACGGTTCACTAAACGAGCTCTGCTTATATAGACCTCNCACC
GTACACGCCTACCGCCCATTTGCGTCAATGGGGCGGAGTTGTTACGACATTTTGGAAAGTCCCGTTGATT
TGGTGCCAACAACTCCATGACGTCATGGGTGGNACTGGANCCCCGGAGTCAACGCTTCCCNCCCTNGTGT
GGCANCCGC
