>Addgene plasmid #22120 | pVETL-Cmcs-Flag-Ataxin3Q80 | addgene partial sequence | sequence record 27927 | 22120 with hATXN3-F (tgaccaactcctgcagatga)
CATGACAAACTTATTGGAGAAGAATTAGCACAACTAAAAGAGCAAAGAGTCCATAAAACAGACCTGGAAC
GAGTGTTAGAAGCAAATGATGGCTCAGGAATGTTAGACGAAGATGAGGAGGATTTGCAGAGGGCTCTGGC
ACTAAGTCGCCAAGAAATTGACATGGAAGATGAGGAAGCAGATCTCCGCAGGGCTATTCAGCTAAGTATG
CAAGGTAGTTCCAGAAACATATCTCAAGATATGACACAGACATCAGGTACAAATCTTACTTCAGAAGAGC
TTCGGAAGAGACGAGAAGCCTACTTTGAAAAACAGCAGCAAAAGCAGCAACAGCAACAGCAGCAGCAGCA
GCAGCAGCAGCAGCAGCAGCAGCAGCAGCAGCAGCAGCAGCAGCAGCAGCAGCAGCAGCAGCAGCAGCAG
CAGCAGCAGCAGCAGCAGCAGCAGCAGCAGCAGCAGCAGCAGCAGCAGCAGCAGCAGCAGCAGCAGCAGC
AGCAGCAGCAGCAGCAGCAGCAGCAGCAGCAGCAGCAGCAGCAGCAGCAGCAGCAGCAGCAGCAGCAGCG
GGACCTATCAGGACAGAGTTCACATCCATGTGAAAGGCCAGCCACCAGTTCAGGAGCACTTGGGAGTGAT
CTAGGTGATGCTATGAGTGAAGAAGACATGCTTCAGGCAGCTGTGACCATGTCTTTAGAAACTGTCAGAA
ATGATTTGAAATGCGGAAGGAAAAAATAAATAAGAATGCGGCCGCGAATTCAGATCTCTGCAGGATATCG
TCGACTGATCCGGTACNTCGATGCGGGAGCGGCCAAGGGAGTCCGNTCTCTGAGGCGAAGCNAA
