[The description below was written by a language model from this plasmid's Addgene catalogue record.]
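Description:
pVETL-Cmcs-Flag-Ataxin3Q80 is a lentiviral, mammalian expression plasmid built on the pVETL-Cmcs backbone (about 5.8 kb without insert). It is maintained in bacteria as a high-copy plasmid under ampicillin selection, and the recorded host is a recombination-deficient strain of the kind usually chosen to keep the repeated sequences of lentiviral vectors stable. No feature table accompanies the record, so the origin of replication, the viral elements (LTRs, packaging signal and so on) and any mammalian selection marker or reporter are not documented here.

The payload is a roughly 1.3 kb human ataxin-3 (ATXN3) coding sequence carrying an N-terminal Flag epitope tag, inserted between XbaI and ApaI sites. The "Q80" in the name suggests a version with an expanded polyglutamine tract of about 80 glutamines, the type of expansion that causes spinocerebellar ataxia type 3 (Machado-Joseph disease), although the record does not list this as a mutation. The promoter is not stated directly. Use of a CMV forward primer for sequencing, along with the "Cmcs" designation of the backbone, hints that a CMV promoter sits upstream of the cloning site, but this is an inference.

The Flag tag allows the expressed protein to be detected or immunoprecipitated independently of endogenous ataxin-3. The construct is associated with work on how the deubiquitinating (catalytic) activity of ataxin-3 influences its cellular turnover. It is suited to expressing the polyglutamine disease protein in mammalian cells by transfection or, as the lentiviral vector type implies, by viral transduction.
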