Addgene plasmid #22120: pVETL-Cmcs-Flag-Ataxin3Q80
Depositing lab: Henry Paulson. Depositing organization: University of Michigan. Publication: Cellular turnover of the polyglutamine disease protein ataxin-3 is regulated by its catalytic activity. Todi SV, Laco MN, Winborn BJ, Travis SM, Wen HM, Paulson HL. J Biol Chem. 2007 Oct 5. 282(40):29348-58. 10.1074/jbc.M704126200 PubMed 17693639.
Backbone
  Vector backbone: pVETL-Cmcs
  Backbone size w/o insert (bp): 5756
  Vector type: Mammalian Expression, Lentiviral
Growth in bacteria
  Bacterial resistance: Ampicillin, 100 μg/mL
  Growth temperature: 37°C
  Growth strain: Stbl3
  Copy number: High Copy
Gene/Insert
  Gene/Insert name: Ataxin 3
  Species: H. sapiens (human)
  Insert size (bp): 1300
  Entrez Gene: ATXN3 (a.k.a. AT3, ATX3, JOS, MJD, MJD1, SCA3)
  Tag / fusion protein: Flag (N terminal on insert)
  Cloning method: Restriction Enzyme; 5′ cloning site XbaI (unknown if destroyed); 3′ cloning site ApaI (unknown if destroyed)
  Sequencing primers: 5′ CMV-F
Terms and licenses: Academic/Nonprofit Terms; Industry Terms: Not Available to Industry
How to cite: pVETL-Cmcs-Flag-Ataxin3Q80 was a gift from Henry Paulson (Addgene plasmid # 22120 ; http://n2t.net/addgene:22120 ; RRID:Addgene_22120)
